Addgene plasmid #146433: pAc5.1B-EGFP-DmGW182-delCterm_G
Purpose: Insect Expression of DmGW182-delCterm
Depositing lab: Elisa Izaurralde. Depositing organization: Max Planck Institute for Developmental Biology. Publication: A C-terminal silencing domain in GW182 is essential for miRNA function. Eulalio A, Helms S, Fritzsch C, Fauser M, Izaurralde E. RNA. 2009 Jun;15(6):1067-77. doi: 10.1261/rna.1605509. Epub 2009 Apr 21. PubMed 19383769.
Backbone
  Vector backbone: Unknown
  Vector type: Insect Expression
Growth in bacteria
  Bacterial resistance: Ampicillin, 100 μg/mL
  Growth temperature: 37°C
  Growth strain: DH5alpha
  Copy number: Low Copy
Gene/Insert
  Gene/Insert name: DmGW182-delCterm
  Species: D. melanogaster (fly)
  Entrez Gene: gw (a.k.a. Dmel_CG31992, CG11484, CG31992, CG9905, Dmel\CG31992, GQ182, GW, GW182, Gw, Gw182, anon-EST:Posey205, dGW182, gw182)
  Cloning method: Unknown
Terms and licenses: Academic/Nonprofit Terms; Industry Terms: Not Available to Industry
Depositor comments: Plasmids from this collection were made available to the research community and donated after the lab closed. Please note that the sequence provided by the depositing laboratory may be theoretical/predicted or based on Sanger sequencing results. There may be discrepancies between sequencing results obtained by Addgene and the depositor sequence. If an Addgene verified sequence is not available, please contact before placing your order to request that our lab fully sequence the plasmid.
How to cite: pAc5.1B-EGFP-DmGW182-delCterm_G was a gift from Elisa Izaurralde (Addgene plasmid # 146433 ; http://n2t.net/addgene:146433 ; RRID:Addgene_146433)
