[The description below was written by a language model from this plasmid's Addgene catalogue record and pLannotate feature annotations shown in this document.]
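Description:
pAc5.1B-EGFP-DmGW182-delCterm_G is an insect-cell expression plasmid of about 9.7 kb that produces a C-terminally truncated form of Drosophila melanogaster GW182 (the gw gene product, Gawky) fused to EGFP. The catalogue lists the backbone as unknown, but the name and the annotated parts are consistent with a pAc5.1-type vector. A roughly 2.5 kb Drosophila actin 5C (Ac5) promoter, which gives strong constitutive transcription in fly cells, is followed by the expression cassette and an SV40 polyadenylation signal. In bacteria the plasmid replicates from a ColE1/pMB1-family origin and is selected with ampicillin through the bla gene and its own promoter. The annotation describes this origin as a high-copy type, whereas the catalogue entry records the plasmid as low copy. Short fragments annotated as SV40 large T antigen and a tetracycline resistance gene appear to be non-functional backbone remnants.

The payload begins with the EGFP coding sequence directly downstream of the Ac5 promoter, followed after a short linker by a gw fragment of about 3.6 kb, so the protein carries an N-terminal green fluorescent tag. A V5 epitope sequence lies just after the insert, but the record does not show whether it is translated in frame or preceded by a stop codon. The exact residues removed by the "delCterm" deletion are also not stated.

GW182 is a partner of Argonaute proteins in microRNA-mediated gene silencing, and the associated publication concerns a C-terminal silencing domain that is essential for miRNA function. The construct is therefore suited to expressing the truncated protein in Drosophila cultured cells, where the tag permits localisation and detection and the mutant's activity can be compared with that of full-length GW182.
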