Features (pLannotate 1.2.2; 10 found; start..end, strand, type, name):
     56..2568    +  promoter       Ac5 promoter: Drosophila melanogaster actin 5C promoter
   2588..3304    +  CDS            EGFP: EGFP is a basic (constitutively fluorescent) green fluorescent protein published in 1996, derived from Aequorea victoria. It is reported to be a rapidly-maturing weak dimer with moderate acid sensitivity.
   3347..6943    +  CDS            gw (fragment): GAWKY_DROME - Also known as GW182 From Drosophila melanogaster (Fruit fly).
   6969..7010    +  CDS            V5 tag: epitope tag from simian virus 5
   7110..7244    -  polyA_signal   SV40 poly(A) signal: SV40 polyadenylation signal
   7267..7351    -  CDS            large T antigen (fragment): large T antigen from SV40 (simian virus 40)
   7352..7822    +  CDS            TcR (fragment): tetracycline efflux protein; tet; confers resistance to tetracycline
   7866..8454    -  rep_origin     ori: high-copy-number ColE1/pMB1/pBR322/pUC origin of replication
   8625..9485    -  CDS            AmpR: β-lactamase; bla; confers resistance to ampicillin, carbenicillin, and related antibiotics
   9486..9590    -  promoter       AmpR promoter: bla
>Addgene plasmid #146433 | pAc5.1B-EGFP-DmGW182-delCterm_G | depositor full sequence | sequence record 288878 | Full Sequence
CTTCAAGGAATTAATTCTATATTCTAAAAACACAAATGATACTTCTAAAAAAAATCATGAATGGCATCAA
CTCTGAATCAAATCTTTGCAGATGCACCTACTTCTCATTTCCACTGTCACATCATTTTTCCAGATCTCGC
TGCCTGTTATGTGGCCCACAAACCAAGACACGTTTTATGGCCATTAAAGCTGGCTGATCGTCGCCAAACA
CCAAATACATATCAATATGTACATTCGAGAAAGAAGCGATCAAAGAAGCGTCTTCGGGCGAGTAGGAGAA
TGCGGAGGAGAAGGAGAACGAGCTGATCTAGTATCTCTCCACAATCCAATGCCAACTGACCAACTGGCCA
TATTCGGAGCAATTTGAAGCCAATTTCCATCGCCTGGCGATCGCTCCATTCTTGGCTATATGTTTTTCAC
CGTTCCCGGGGCCATTTTCAAAGACTCGTCGGTAAGATAAGATTGTGTCACTCGCTGTCTCTCTTCATTT
GTCGAAGAATGCTGAGGAATTTCGCGATGACGTCGGCGAGTATTTTGAAGAATGAGAATAATTTGTATTT
ATACGAAAATCAGTTAGTGGAATTTTCTACAAAAACATGTTATCTATAGATAATTTTGTTGCAAAATATG
TTGACTATGACAAAGATTGTATGTATATACCTTTAATGTATTCTCATTTTCTTATGTATTTATAATGGCA
ATGATGATACTGATGATATTTTAAGATGATGCCAGACCACAGGCTGATTTCTGCGTCTTTTGCCGAACGC
AGTGCATGTGCGGTTGTTGTTTTTTGGAATAGTTTCAATTTTCGGACTGTCCGCTTTGATTTCAGTTTCT
TGGCTTATTCAAAAAGCAAAGTAAAGCCAAAAAAGCGAGATGGCAATACCAAATGCGGCAAAACGGTAGT
GGAAGGAAAGGGGTGCGGGGCAGCGGAAGGAAGGGTGGGGCGGGGCGTGGCGGGGTCTGTGGCTGGGCGC
GACGTCACCGACGTTGGAGCCACTCCTTTGACCATGTGTGCGTGTGTGTATTATTCGTGTCTCGCCACTC
GCCGGTTGTTTTTTTCTTTTTATCTCGCTCTCTCTAGCGCCATCTCGTACGCATGCTCAACGCACCGCAT
GTTGCCGTGTCCTTTATGCGTCATTTTGGCTCGAAATAGGCAATTATTTAAACAAAGATTAGTCAACGAA
AACGCTAAAATAAATAAGTCTACAATATGGTTACTTATTGCCATGTGTGTGCAGCCAACGATAGCAACAA
AAGCAACAACACAGTGGCTTTCCCTCTTTCACTTTTTGTTTGCAAGCGCGTGCGAGCAAGACGGCACGAC
CGGCAAACGCAATTACGCTGACAAAGAGCAGACGAAGTTTTGGCCGAAAAACATCAAGGCGCCTGATACG
AATGCATTTGCAATAACAATTGCGATATTTAATATTGTTTATGAAGCTGTTTGACTTCAAAACACACAAA
AAAAAAAATAAAACAAATTATTTGAAAGAGAATTAGGAATCGGACAGCTTATCGTTACGGGCTAACAGCA
CACCGAGACGAAATAGCTTACCTGACGTCACAGCCTCTGGAAGAACTGCCGCCAAGCAGAGAGAGAGAGA
AAAAGAGGGAGAGCAGCTTAGACCGCATGTGCTTGTGTGTGAGGCGTCTCTCTCTTCGTCTCCTGTTTGC
GCAAACGCATAGACTGCACTGAGAAAATCGATTACCTATTTTTTATGAATGAATATTTGCACTATTACTA
TTCAAAACTATTAAGATAGCAATCACATTCAATAGCCAAATACTATACCACCTGAGCGATGCAACGAAAT
GATCAATTTGAGCAAAAATGCTGCATATTTAGGACGGCATCATTATAGAAATGCTTCTTGCTGTGTACTT
TTCTCTCGTCTGGCAGCTGTTTCGCCGTTATTGTTAAAACCGGCTTAAGTTAGGTGTGTTTTCTACGACT
AGTGATGCCCCTACTAGAAGATGTGTGTTGCACAAATGTCCCTGAATAACCAATTTGAAGTGCAGATAGC
AGTAAACGTAAGCTAATATGAATATTATTTAACTGTAATGTTTTAATATCGCTGGACATTACTAATAAAC
CCACTATAAACACATGTACATATGTATGTTTTGGCATACAATGAGTAGTTGGGGAAAAAATGTGTAAAAG
CACCGTGACCATCACAGCATAAAGATAACCAGCTGAAGTATCGAATATGAGTAACCCCCAAATTGAATCA
CATGCCGCAACTGATAGGACCCATGGAAGTACACTCTTCATGGCGATATACAAGACACACACAAGCACGA
ACACCCAGTTGCGGAGGAAATTCTCCGTAAATGAAAACCCAATCGGCGAACAATTCATACCCATATATGG
TAAAAGTTTTGAACGCGACTTGAGAGCGGAGAGCATTGCGGCTGATAAGGTTTTAGCGCTAAGCGGGCTT
TATAAAACGGGCTGCGGGACCAGTTTTCATATCACTACCGTTTGAGTTCTTGTGCTGTGTGGATACTCCT
CCCGACACAAAGCCGCTCCATCAGCCAGCAGTCGTCTAATCCAGAGACCCCGGATCGGGGTACCAACATG
GTGAGCAAGGGCGAGGAGCTGTTCACCGGGGTGGTGCCCATCCTGGTCGAGCTGGACGGCGACGTAAACG
GCCACAAGTTCAGCGTGTCCGGCGAGGGCGAGGGCGATGCCACCTACGGCAAGCTGACCCTGAAGTTCAT
CTGCACCACCGGCAAGCTGCCCGTGCCCTGGCCCACCCTCGTGACCACCCTGACCTACGGCGTGCAGTGC
TTCAGCCGCTACCCCGACCACATGAAGCAGCACGACTTCTTCAAGTCCGCCATGCCCGAAGGCTACGTCC
AGGAGCGCACCATCTTCTTCAAGGACGACGGCAACTACAAGACCCGCGCCGAGGTGAAGTTCGAGGGCGA
CACCCTGGTGAACCGCATCGAGCTGAAGGGCATCGACTTCAAGGAGGACGGCAACATCCTGGGGCACAAG
CTGGAGTACAACTACAACAGCCACAACGTCTATATCATGGCCGACAAGCAGAAGAACGGCATCAAGGTGA
ACTTCAAGATCCGCCACAACATCGAGGACGGCAGCGTGCAGCTCGCCGACCACTACCAGCAGAACACCCC
CATCGGCGACGGCCCCGTGCTGCTGCCCGACAACCACTACCTGAGCACCCAGTCCGCCCTGAGCAAAGAC
CCCAACGAGAAGCGCGATCACATGGTCCTGCTGGAGTTCGTGACCGCCGCCGGGATCACTCTCGGCATGG
ACGAGCTGTACAAGCCAAGCTTGAATTCTGCAGATATCCAGCACAGTGGCGGCCGCATGCGTGAAGCCCT
TTTTTCCCAAGATGGCTGGGGCTGTCAGCATGTTAACCAGGATACTAATTGGGAAGTTCCCAGTTCGCCA
GAACCAGCCAATAAGGATGCACCCGGTCCACCAATGTGGAAGCCAAGCATTAACAATGGTACTGATCTTT
GGGAGTCCAATTTGAGAAACGGAGGTCAGCCGGCCGCACAGCAAGTTCCAAAGCCGTCGTGGGGTCATAC
ACCATCCTCTAACTTAGGTGGAACATGGGGTGAGGACGACGATGGCGCCGATAGTAGTAGTGTGTGGACT
GGAGGAGCTGTTAGCAACGCGGGATCCGGAGCTGCAGTGGGAGTAAACCAAGCCGGAGTTAATGTCGGTC
CAGGCGGTGTTGTTTCGTCTGGCGGACCTCAGTGGGGACAAGGTGTCGTTGGCGTCGGACTTGGATCAAC
TGGAGGTAACGGGTCAAGCAATATAACTGGATCGTCTGGAGTCGCAACAGGTAGTAGCGGAAACTCCAGC
AACGCTGGTAACGGTTGGGGAGACCCTCGTGAAATACGCCCTTTGGGAGTTGGTGGCTCCATGGATATTC
GAAATGTTGAACATCGCGGCGGTAACGGTTCTGGAGCAACTTCGAGCGATCCACGAGACATTCGCATGAT
CGATCCGCGTGACCCTATTCGAGGAGATCCCCGTGGAATATCTGGTCGTCTTAATGGGACCTCTGAAATG
TGGGGTCATCATCCACAAATGTCCCATAACCAGTTGCAAGGTATCAACAAAATGGTTGGTCAAAGTGTAG
CAACTGCCAGCACCAGTGTCGGAACATCTGGCTCGGGCATCGGTCCTGGAGGTCCCGGTCCTAGTACAGT
ATCAGGCAATATCCCAACACAGTGGGGGCCTGCTCAACCGGTAAGCGTTGGTGTAAGTGGTCCCAAAGAC
ATGTCAAAACAGATAAGTGGATGGGAGGAACCATCACCACCGCCTCAGCGTCGCAGTATTCCTAACTACG
ATGATGGTACATCGTTGTGGGGTCAGCAAACTCGTGTTCCCGCTGCAAGCGGTCACTGGAAAGACATGAC
TGATTCGATAGGTCGTAGTAGTCATCTCATGCGTGGCCAAAGCCAAACGGGAGGTATAGGAATAGCCGGC
GTTGGAAATAGCAATGTTCCAGTGGGAGCCAATCCAAGTAATCCTATAAGCAGTGTAGTTGGACCTCAAG
CCCGGATTCCATCTGTGGGCGGCGTACAACACAAACCAGACGGCGGCGCTATGTGGGTGCATTCCGGCAA
TGTAGGTGGCAGAAATAATGTTGCTGCTGTTACTACTTGGGGAGATGACACTCATAGCGTTAATGTCGGC
GCTCCCAGCAGTGGCAGTGTATCCAGCAACAATTGGGTTGATGACAAGTCCAACTCAACCTTGGCACAAA
ACTCTTGGAGCGACCCGGCCCCTGTTGGAGTTAGTTGGGGCAATAAGCAAAGCAAACCGCCAAGCAATAG
TGCTTCATCAGGTTGGAGCACTGCTGCGGGCGTGGTGGATGGGGTTGATCTAGGATCTGAGTGGAACACG
CACGGGGGGATTATTGGAAAATCTCAGCAACAACAAAAACTAGCGGGACTTAACGTGGGAATGGTGAACG
TAATTAACGCGGAGATCATTAAGCAAAGCAAGCAATACAGGATCCTTGTCGAGAACGGCTTTAAAAAGGA
AGATGTAGAGCGGGCATTAGTGATTGCTAATATGAACATCGAAGAGGCAGCCGATATGCTCCGTGCCAAC
TCATCCCTATCAATGGATGGTTGGCGTCGACATGATGAGTCCCTTGGATCTTATGCCGACCACAATAGTT
CAACAAGCAGCGGTGGATTTGCTGGTCGTTACCCGGTCAACAGTGGACAACCTTCAATGTCCTTTCCTCA
TAATAACCTTATGAATAACATGGGAGGTACCGCTGTTACTGGAGGTAACAACAATACAAACATGACAGCT
TTACAGGTGCAAAAGTATTTAAATCAAGGGCAACATGGTGTCGCTGTTGGACCGCAAGCCGTTGGTAATT
CTTCAGCAGTATCTGTCGGATTTGGTCAGAACACGTCTAACGCAGCAGTGGCAGGAGCAGCCTCTGTAAA
TATAGCAGCAAATACAAACAACCAACCGTCTGGTCAGCAAATTCGCATGCTAGGCCAGCAAATTCAGTTG
GCCATTCATAGTGGTTTCATATCTAGTCAGATATTGACTCAACCGCTAACTCAAACAACCCTTAACCTTT
TAAACCAACTTCTTAGCAATATTAAGCATCTCCAGGCTGCGCAGCAATCCCTTACCCGCGGGGGAAATGT
CAATCCAATGGCAGTGAATGTGGCTATATCTAAATACAAGCAGCAAATCCAGAATTTACAGAACCAGATA
AATGCACAACAGGCTGTGTATGTAAAACAGCAAAATATGCAACCAACTTCACAACAACAACAGCCCCAAC
AACAGCAACTTCCTTCTGTTCATCTAAGTAACTCAGGCAACGACTATTTAAGAGGTCACGATGCAATAAA
TAATTTGCAAAGCAACTTTTCTGAGCTCAATATTAATAAGCCAAGTGGATATCAAGGAGCGTCCAATCAA
CAATCCCGATTAAATCAGTGGAAGCTTCCAGTATTAGATAAGGAGATCAACTCTGACAGTACGGAATTTT
CTCGTGCCCCAGGTGCAACGAAACAAAATTTGACGGCCAACACAAGCAACATAAACTCTTTGGGTCTTCA
AAACGATAGTACATGGTCAACTGGACGCAGTATTGGTGACGGTTGGCCTGATCCCTCATCTGATAACGAG
AATAAAGACTGGTCTGTTGCTCAGCCAACTTCAGCAGCAACTGCTTACACTGATCTGGTCCAAGAGTTTG
AGCCAGGCAAGCCATGGAAGGGTTCACAGATCAAAAGCATAGAAGATGATCCCAGCATTACACCAGGAAG
CGTTGCTAGATCTCCATTGTCTATTAATTCGACGCCAAAAGATGCTGACATATTTGCCAATACCGGTAAA
AATTCACCGACTGATTTACCGCCACTAAGTTTATCGTCGTCTACATGGAGTTTTAATCCAAACCAAAATT
ATCCGAGTCACAGTTGGTCTGACAATAGTCAACAATGTACCGCCACTTCGGAGCTTTGGACAAGCCCGCT
AAATAAATCATCGTCTCGAGGTCCCCCGCCAGGATTGACTGCCAATTCAAATAAATCTGCAAATAGTAAT
GCGTCAACGCCAACAACTATTACCGGAGGTGCGAATGGATGGTTACAGCCTCGAAGTGGCGGTGTTCAAA
CCACAAACACTAATTGGACAGGTGGTAACACCACTTGGGGCTCCAGTTGGTTGCTTTTGAAAAATCTAAC
AGCACAGATTGATGGTCCTACTTTGCGTACACTGTGTATGCAGCATGGGCCCCTTGTCAGCTTTCACCCG
TATTTGAACCAAGGAATTGCCTTATGTAAATATACTACTCGTGAGGAGGCGAACAAGGCGCAAATGGCGT
TAAACAACTGTGTCCTCGCCAACACCACAATATTTGCTGAATCTCCCAGCGAGAACGAGGTGCAAAGCAT
TATGCAGCACTTATAATCTAGAGGGCCCGCGGTTCGAAGGTAAGCCTATCCCTAACCCTCTCCTCGGTCT
CGATTCTACGCGTACCGGTCATCATCACCATCACCATTGAGTTTAAACCCGCTGATCAGCCTCGACTGTG
CCTTCTAAGGCCTGAGCTCGCTGATCAGCCTCGATCGAGGATCCAGACATGATAAGATACATTGATGAGT
TTGGACAAACCACAACTAGAATGCAGTGAAAAAAATGCTTTATTTGTGAAATTTGTGATGCTATTGCTTT
ATTTGTAACCATTATAAGCTGCAATAAACAAGTTAACAACAACAATTGCATTCATTTTATGTTTCAGGTT
CAGGGGGAGGTGTGGGAGGTTTTTTAAAGCAAGTAAAACCTCTACAAATGTGGTATGGCTGATTATGATC
AGTCGACCGATGCCCTTGAGAGCCTTCAACCCAGTCAGCTCCTTCCGGTGGGCGCGGGGCATGACTATCG
TCGCCGCACTTATGACTGTCTTCTTTATCATGCAACTCGTAGGACAGGTGCCGGCAGCGCTCTGGGTCAT
TTTCGGCGAGGACCGCTTTCGCTGGAGCGCGACGATGATCGGCCTGTCGCTTGCGGTATTCGGAATCTTG
CACGCCCTCGCTCAAGCCTTCGTCACTGGTCCCGCCACCAAACGTTTCGGCGAGAAGCAGGCCATTATCG
CCGGCATGGCGGCCGACGCGCTGGGCTACGTCTTGCTGGCGTTCGCGACGCGAGGCTGGATGGCCTTCCC
CATTATGATTCTTCTCGCTTCCGGCGGCATCGGGATGCCCGCGTTGCAGGCCATGCTGTCCAGGCAGGTA
GATGACGACCATCAGGGACAGCTTCAAGGATCGCTCGCGGCTCTTACCAGCCAGCAAAAGGCCAGGAACC
GTAAAAAGGCCGCGTTGCTGGCGTTTTTCCATAGGCTCCGCCCCCCTGACGAGCATCACAAAAATCGACG
CTCAAGTCAGAGGTGGCGAAACCCGACAGGACTATAAAGATACCAGGCGTTTCCCCCTGGAAGCTCCCTC
GTGCGCTCTCCTGTTCCGACCCTGCCGCTTACCGGATACCTGTCCGCCTTTCTCCCTTCGGGAAGCGTGG
CGCTTTCTCAATGCTCACGCTGTAGGTATCTCAGTTCGGTGTAGGTCGTTCGCTCCAAGCTGGGCTGTGT
GCACGAACCCCCCGTTCAGCCCGACCGCTGCGCCTTATCCGGTAACTATCGTCTTGAGTCCAACCCGGTA
AGACACGACTTATCGCCACTGGCAGCAGCCACTGGTAACAGGATTAGCAGAGCGAGGTATGTAGGCGGTG
CTACAGAGTTCTTGAAGTGGTGGCCTAACTACGGCTACACTAGAAGGACAGTATTTGGTATCTGCGCTCT
GCTGAAGCCAGTTACCTTCGGAAAAAGAGTTGGTAGCTCTTGATCCGGCAAACAAACCACCGCTGGTAGC
GGTGGTTTTTTTGTTTGCAAGCAGCAGATTACGCGCAGAAAAAAAGGATCTCAAGAAGATCCTTTGATCT
TTTCTACGGGGTCTGACGCTCAGTGGAACGAAAACTCACGTTAAGGGATTTTGGTCATGAGATTATCAAA
AAGGATCTTCACCTAGATCCTTTTAAATTAAAAATGAAGTTTTAAATCAATCTAAAGTATATATGAGTAA
ACTTGGTCTGACAGTTACCAATGCTTAATCAGTGAGGCACCTATCTCAGCGATCTGTCTATTTCGTTCAT
CCATAGTTGCCTGACTCCCCGTCGTGTAGATAACTACGATACGGGAGGGCTTACCATCTGGCCCCAGTGC
TGCAATGATACCGCGAGACCCACGCTCACCGGCTCCAGATTTATCAGCAATAAACCAGCCAGCCGGAAGG
GCCGAGCGCAGAAGTGGTCCTGCAACTTTATCCGCCTCCATCCAGTCTATTAATTGTTGCCGGGAAGCTA
GAGTAAGTAGTTCGCCAGTTAATAGTTTGCGCAACGTTGTTGCCATTGCTGCAGGCATCGTGGTGTCACG
CTCGTCGTTTGGTATGGCTTCATTCAGCTCCGGTTCCCAACGATCAAGGCGAGTTACATGATCCCCCATG
TTGTGCAAAAAAGCGGTTAGCTCCTTCGGTCCTCCGATCGTTGTCAGAAGTAAGTTGGCCGCAGTGTTAT
CACTCATGGTTATGGCAGCACTGCATAATTCTCTTACTGTCATGCCATCCGTAAGATGCTTTTCTGTGAC
TGGTGAGTACTCAACCAAGTCATTCTGAGAATAGTGTATGCGGCGACCGAGTTGCTCTTGCCCGGCGTCA
ACACGGGATAATACCGCGCCACATAGCAGAACTTTAAAAGTGCTCATCATTGGAAAACGTTCTTCGGGGC
GAAAACTCTCAAGGATCTTACCGCTGTTGAGATCCAGTTCGATGTAACCCACTCGTGCACCCAACTGATC
TTCAGCATCTTTTACTTTCACCAGCGTTTCTGGGTGAGCAAAAACAGGAAGGCAAAATGCCGCAAAAAAG
GGAATAAGGGCGACACGGAAATGTTGAATACTCATACTCTTCCTTTTTCAATATTATTGAAGCATTTATC
AGGGTTATTGTCTCATGAGCGGATACATATTTGAATGTATTTAGAAAAATAAACAAATAGGGGTTCCGCG
CACATTTCCCCGAAAAGTGCCACCTGACGTCTAAGAAACCATTATTATCATGACATTAACCTATAAAAAT
AGGCGTATCACGAGGCCCTTTCGT
